Addgene plasmid #129764: K406
Purpose: Expresses Drosophila Kinesin-1 truncated after neck-coil at 406
Depositing lab: William Hancock. Depositing organization: Pennsylvania State University.
Backbone
  Vector backbone: pET
  Vector type: Bacterial Expression
Growth in bacteria
  Bacterial resistance: Ampicillin, 100 μg/mL
  Growth temperature: 37°C
  Growth strain: DH5alpha
  Growth instructions: Depositing lab uses BL21(DE3) for protein expression.
  Copy number: Low Copy
Gene/Insert
  Gene/Insert name: KHC (alt name: kinesin-1)
  Species: D. melanogaster (fly)
  Mutation: Truncation at 406
  Entrez Gene: Khc (a.k.a. Dmel_CG7765, 2R6, CG7765, DK, DKH, Dm KHC, DmK, DmKHC, Dmel\CG7765, Dmkin, KHC, KIF 5A, KIF5, KIF5B, KIN, Kif5, Kin, Kin-1, Kinesin, Kinesin-1, khc, kin, kinesin, kinesin-1, l(2)W12, l(2)k13219, l(2)k13314, l(2R)W12, pgs)
  Tag / fusion protein: His6 (C terminal on backbone)
  Cloning method: Unknown
Terms and licenses: Academic/Nonprofit Terms; Industry Terms: Not Available to Industry
How to cite: K406 was a gift from William Hancock (Addgene plasmid # 129764 ; http://n2t.net/addgene:129764 ; RRID:Addgene_129764)
