[The description below was written by a language model from this plasmid's Addgene catalogue record and pLannotate feature annotations shown in this document.]
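Description:
K406 is a pET-based bacterial expression plasmid encoding a truncated Drosophila melanogaster kinesin-1 heavy chain (Khc). The coding sequence stops at residue 406, just after the neck-coil. The protein therefore keeps the motor domain, neck linker and the coiled-coil segment immediately following them, but lacks the rest of the stalk and the cargo-binding tail. The open reading frame lies downstream of a T7 promoter and the strong ribosome binding site from phage T7 gene 10, and it is followed by a T7 terminator. Expression thus depends on a host that supplies T7 RNA polymerase, and the record notes a DE3 lysogen strain is used for protein production. No lac operator or lacI gene appears in the feature table. A C-terminal His6 tag contributed by the backbone allows purification by metal-affinity chromatography.

The automated annotation labels part of the insert as rat Kif5c. This most likely reflects homology within the conserved kinesin-1 motor domain, since the catalogue entry gives the insert as fly Khc. The short "capTEV", "9xHis" and "SET1" fragments near the 3′ end appear to be partial matches to the His tag and adjacent backbone sequence, not intact functional tags.

The 4.8 kb plasmid is selected with ampicillin through the β-lactamase gene. It replicates from a pBR322-type ColE1 origin that retains the bom site and the rop gene, consistent with its low-copy listing. An f1 origin is also present, which permits single-stranded DNA production. The record states only that the plasmid expresses this truncated kinesin. Tail-less motor constructs of this kind are typically purified as recombinant protein for in vitro motility and biochemical studies.
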