Features (pLannotate 1.2.2; 14 found; start..end, strand, type, name):
     33..51      +  promoter       T7 promoter: promoter for bacteriophage T7 RNA polymerase
     83..105     +  RBS            RBS: efficient ribosome binding site from bacteriophage T7 gene 10 (Olins and Rangwala, 1989)
    134..847     +  CDS            Kif5c: KIF5C_RAT - Also known as Nkhc2. Experimental evidence at protein level: Swiss-Prot protein existence level 1. Involved in synaptic transmission (By similarity). Mediates dendritic trafficking of mRNAs (By similarity). Kinesin is a microtubule-associated force-producing protein that may play a role in organelle transport (By similarity). Required for anterograde axonal transportation of MAPK8IP3/JIP3 which is essential for MAPK8IP3/JIP3 function in axon elongation (PubMed:23576431). From Rattus norvegicus (Rat).
   1331..1347    +  CDS            capTEV™ (fragment): composite tag for in vivo biotinylation, TEV protease cleavage, and 6xHis tagging
   1371..1388    +  CDS            9xHis (fragment): 9xHis affinity tag
   1398..1447    +  CDS            SET1 (fragment): solubility-enhancement tag derived from T7 phage gene 10B
   1455..1502    +  terminator     T7 terminator: transcription terminator for bacteriophage T7 RNA polymerase
   1539..1967    +  rep_origin     f1 ori (sequence partly withheld): f1 bacteriophage origin of replication; arrow indicates direction of (+) strand synthesis
   2020..2124    +  promoter       AmpR promoter: bla
   2125..2985    +  CDS            AmpR: β-lactamase; bla; confers resistance to ampicillin, carbenicillin, and related antibiotics
   3156..3744    +  rep_origin     ori: high-copy-number ColE1/pMB1/pBR322/pUC origin of replication
   3930..4069    -  misc_feature   bom: basis of mobility region from pBR322
   4171..4362    -  CDS            rop: Rop protein, which maintains plasmids at low copy number; rop
   4379..4759    +  CDS            YPB1_ECOLX: Protein predicted: Swiss-Prot protein existence level 4. From Escherichia coli.
>Addgene plasmid #129764 | K406 | addgene full sequence | sequence record 263574 | Addgene NGS Result
CAACGCTGCCCGAGATCTCGATCCCGCGAAATTAATACGACTCACTATAGGGAGACCACAACGGTTTCCC
TCTAGAAATAATTTTGTTTAACTTTAAGAAGGAGATATACATATGAGCGCAGAACGAGAAATTCCAGCCG
AGGACAGCATCAAAGTGGTCTGCCGATTCCGACCGCTGAACGACAGCGAAGAGAAGGCCGGCTCCAAGTT
CGTGGTCAAGTTCCCCAACAATGTGGAGGAGAACTGCATATCCATAGCGGGCAAGGTGTATTTGTTCGAC
AAGGTCTTCAAACCGAATGCATCCCAGGAAAAGGTCTACAATGAGGCGGCCAAGTCCATTGTTACGGATG
TCCTGGCCGGGTACAATGGAACGATATTCGCATACGGTCAGACGTCCTCCGGAAAAACGCATACGATGGA
GGGCGTGATCGGGGACTCCGTAAAACAGGGTATCATACCTAGGATCGTCAACGACATTTTCAATCACATC
TACGCGATGGAGGTGAACCTGGAGTTTCACATCAAGGTCTCCTACTACGAGATCTACATGGACAAGATTC
GAGATCTGTTGGACGTCTCCAAGGTGAACCTTAGTGTGCACGAGGATAAGAACCGGGTGCCGTACGTCAA
GGGCGCTACGGAACGGTTCGTCTCGTCGCCGGAGGATGTTTTCGAGGTGATCGAGGAGGGCAAATCCAAT
CGTCACATCGCTGTGACAAACATGAACGAGCATTCTTCGCGATCCCACTCAGTATTCCTTATCAATGTGA
AGCAGGAGAACCTGGAGAACCAGAAGAAACTATCCGGCAAACTCTACCTGGTGGATTTGGCCGGATCCGA
GAAGGTTTCCAAGACTGGAGCGGAGGGAACCGTTCTTGATGAAGCCAAGAACATCAACAAGTCGCTGTCG
GCCTTGGGCAACGTAATTTCTGCCCTGGCGGACGGAAACAAAACGCACATCCCCTACCGTGATTCCAAGC
TAACGCGCATCCTGCAGGAGTCGCTGGGAGGCAACGCACGCACAACCATCGTCATCTGCTGCTCTCCAGC
CAGTTTCAACGAATCTGAAACGAAGTCAACGCTGGACTTCGGTCGTAGAGCCAAGACAGTGAAGAACGTG
GTCTGCGTTAACGAGGAGCTTACTGCCGAGGAATGGAAGCGACGCTATGAAAAGGAGAAGGAAAAGAACG
CCCGACTAAAGGGTAAGGTGGAGAAGCTTGAGATCGAGCTTGCGCGCTGGAGAGCGGGTGAAACTGTTAA
GGCGGAGGAGCAAATCAACATGGAGGATCTCATGGAGGCAAGCACGCCCAACCTGGAAGTGGAGGCTAGC
CATCATCATCATCATCACTAAGCGGCCGCACTCGATCGAGCACCACCACCACCACCACTGAGATCCGGCT
GCTAACAAAGCCCGAAAGGAAGCTGAGTTGGCTGCTGCCACCGCTGAGCAATAACTAGCATAACCCCTTG
GGGCCTCTAAACGGGTCTTGAGGGGTTTTTTGCTGAAAGGAGGAACTATATCCGGATTGGCGAATGGG
[124 nt withheld, positions 1539-1662]
C
[91 nt withheld, positions 1664-1754]
A
[49 nt withheld, positions 1756-1804]
CCTTTGACGTTGGAGTCCACGTTCTTT
[37 nt withheld, positions 1832-1868]
ACCCTATCTCGGTCTATTCTTTTGATTTATAAGGGATTTTGCCGATTTCGGCCTATTGGTTAAAAAATGA
GCTGATTTAACAAAAATTTAACGCGAATTTTAACAAAATATTAACGCTTACAATTTAGGTGGCACTTTTC
GGGGAAATGTGCGCGGAACCCCTATTTGTTTATTTTTCTAAATACATTCAAATATGTATCCGCTCATGAG
ACAATAACCCTGATAAATGCTTCAATAATATTGAAAAAGGAAGAGTATGAGTATTCAACATTTCCGTGTC
GCCCTTATTCCCTTTTTTGCGGCATTTTGCCTTCCTGTTTTTGCTCACCCAGAAACGCTGGTGAAAGTAA
AAGATGCTGAAGATCAGTTGGGTGCACGAGTGGGTTACATCGAACTGGATCTCAACAGCGGTAAGATCCT
TGAGAGTTTTCGCCCCGAAGAACGTTTTCCAATGATGAGCACTTTTAAAGTTCTGCTATGTGGCGCGGTA
TTATCCCGTATTGACGCCGGGCAAGAGCAACTCGGTCGCCGCATACACTATTCTCAGAATGACTTGGTTG
AGTACTCACCAGTCACAGAAAAGCATCTTACGGATGGCATGACAGTAAGAGAATTATGCAGTGCTGCCAT
AACCATGAGTGATAACACTGCGGCCAACTTACTTCTGACAACGATCGGAGGACCGAAGGAGCTAACCGCT
TTTTTGCACAACATGGGGGATCATGTAACTCGCCTTGATCGTTGGGAACCGGAGCTGAATGAAGCCATAC
CAAACGACGAGCGTGACACCACGATGCCTGCAGCAATGGCAACAACGTTGCGCAAACTATTAACTGGCGA
ACTACTTACTCTAGCTTCCCGGCAACAATTAATAGACTGGATGGAGGCGGATAAAGTTGCAGGACCACTT
CTGCGCTCGGCCCTTCCGGCTGGCTGGTTTATTGCTGATAAATCTGGAGCCGGTGAGCGTGGGTCTCGCG
GTATCATTGCAGCACTGGGGCCAGATGGTAAGCCCTCCCGTATCGTAGTTATCTACACGACGGGGAGTCA
GGCAACTATGGATGAACGAAATAGACAGATCGCTGAGATAGGTGCCTCACTGATTAAGCATTGGTAACTG
TCAGACCAAGTTTACTCATATATACTTTAGATTGATTTAAAACTTCATTTTTAATTTAAAAGGATCTAGG
TGAAGATCCTTTTTGATAATCTCATGACCAAAATCCCTTAACGTGAGTTTTCGTTCCACTGAGCGTCAGA
CCCCGTAGAAAAGATCAAAGGATCTTCTTGAGATCCTTTTTTTCTGCGCGTAATCTGCTGCTTGCAAACA
AAAAAACCACCGCTACCAGCGGTGGTTTGTTTGCCGGATCAAGAGCTACCAACTCTTTTTCCGAAGGTAA
CTGGCTTCAGCAGAGCGCAGATACCAAATACTGTCCTTCTAGTGTAGCCGTAGTTAGGCCACCACTTCAA
GAACTCTGTAGCACCGCCTACATACCTCGCTCTGCTAATCCTGTTACCAGTGGCTGCTGCCAGTGGCGAT
AAGTCGTGTCTTACCGGGTTGGACTCAAGACGATAGTTACCGGATAAGGCGCAGCGGTCGGGCTGAACGG
GGGGTTCGTGCACACAGCCCAGCTTGGAGCGAACGACCTACACCGAACTGAGATACCTACAGCGTGAGCT
ATGAGAAAGCGCCACGCTTCCCGAAGGGAGAAAGGCGGACAGGTATCCGGTAAGCGGCAGGGTCGGAACA
GGAGAGCGCACGAGGGAGCTTCCAGGGGGAAACGCCTGGTATCTTTATAGTCCTGTCGGGTTTCGCCACC
TCTGACTTGAGCGTCGATTTTTGTGATGCTCGTCAGGGGGGCGGAGCCTATGGAAAAACGCCAGCAACGC
GGCCTTTTTACGGTTCCTGGCCTTTTGCTGGCCTTTTGCTCACATGTTCTTTCCTGCGTTATCCCCTGAT
TCTGTGGATAACCGTATTACCGCCTTTGAGTGAGCTGATACCGCTCGCCGCAGCCGAACGACCGAGCGCA
GCGAGTCAGTGAGCGAGGAAGCGGAAGAGCGCCTGATGCGGTATTTTCTCCTTACGCATCTGTGCGGTAT
TTCACACCGCAATGGTGCACTCTCAGTACAATCTGCTCTGATGCCGCATAGTTAAGCCAGTATACACTCC
GCTATCGCTACGTGACTGGGTCATGGCTGCGCCCCGACACCCGCCAACACCCGCTGACGCGCCCTGACGG
GCTTGTCTGCTCCCGGCATCCGCTTACAGACAAGCTGTGACCGTCTCCGGGAGCTGCATGTGTCAGAGGT
TTTCACCGTCATCACCGAAACGCGCGAGGCAGCTGCGGTAAAGCTCATCAGCGTGGTCGTGAAGCGATTC
ACAGATGTCTGCCTGTTCATCCGCGTCCAGCTCGTTGAGTTTCTCCAGAAGCGTTAATGTCTGGCTTCTG
ATAAAGCGGGCCATGTTAAGGGCGGTTTTTTCCTGTTTGGTCACTGATGCCTCCGTGTAAGGGGGATTTC
TGTTCATGGGGGTAATGATACCGATGAAACGAGAGAGGATGCTCACGATACGGGTTACTGATGATGAACA
TGCCCGGTTACTGGAACGTTGTGAGGGTAAACAACTGGCGGTATGGATGCGGCGGGACCAGAGAAAAATC
ACTCAGGGTCAATGCCAGCGCTTCGTTAATACAGATGTAGGTGTTCCACAGGGTAGCCAGCAGCATCCTG
CGATGCAGATCCGGAACATAATGGTGCAGGGCGCTGACTTCCGCGTTTCCAGACTTTACGAAACACGGAA
ACCGAAGACCATTCATGTTGTTGCTCAGGTCGCAGACGTTTTGCAGCAGCAGTCGCTTCACGTTCGCTCG
CGTATCGGTGATTCATTCTGCTAACCAGTAAGGCAACCCCGCCAGCCTAGCCGGGTCCTCAACGACAGGA
GCACGATCATGCGCACCCGTGGCCAGGACC
